Addgene plasmid #34451: KHBD00328
Depositing lab: Bart Deplancke. Depositing organization: Swiss Federal Institute of Technology (EPFL). Publication: Automated protein-DNA interaction screening of Drosophila regulatory elements. Korneel Hens, Jean-Daniel Feuz, Alina Isakova, Antonina Lagovitina, Andreas Massouras, Julien Bryois, Patrick Callaerts, Susan E. Celniker, Bart Deplancke. Nat Methods. 2011 Oct 30;8(12):1065-70. 10.1038/nmeth.1763 PubMed 22037703.
Backbone
  Vector backbone: pDONR221
  Backbone manufacturer: Invitrogen
  Backbone size w/o insert (bp): 2536
  Vector type: Gateway Donor Vector
Growth in bacteria
  Bacterial resistance: Kanamycin, 50 μg/mL
  Growth temperature: 37°C
  Growth strain: DH5alpha
  Copy number: High Copy
Gene/Insert
  Gene/Insert name: CG30420 (alt names: FBgn0050420; CG30420)
  Species: D. melanogaster (fly)
  Insert size (bp): 2550
  Entrez Gene: Atf-2 (a.k.a. Dmel_CG30420, ATF-2, ATF2, CG12850, CG30420, CG3749, Dmel\CG30420, dATF-2)
  Cloning method: Gateway Cloning
  Sequencing primers: 5′ M13F; 3′ M13R
Terms and licenses: Academic/Nonprofit Terms; Industry Terms: Not Available to Industry
Depositor comments: Please note that the ORFs in this collection were cloned open-ended (without a stop codon).
How to cite: KHBD00328 was a gift from Bart Deplancke (Addgene plasmid # 34451 ; http://n2t.net/addgene:34451 ; RRID:Addgene_34451)
