[The description below was written by a language model from this plasmid's Addgene catalogue record.]
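Description:
KHBD00328 is a Gateway entry-type clone built in the pDONR221 donor vector backbone (Invitrogen), carrying the open reading frame of the Drosophila melanogaster gene CG30420, also known as Atf-2 (dATF-2), which encodes an ATF-family transcription factor. The insert is recorded as about 2.55 kb in a backbone of about 2.5 kb, and it was introduced by Gateway recombination. In such a clone the ORF replaces the donor vector's counter-selection cassette and ends up flanked by attL recombination sites. The plasmid is maintained in E. coli as a high-copy plasmid under kanamycin selection. M13 forward and reverse priming sites flank the insert and are the recorded sequencing primers.

The construct carries no promoter intended to express the insert and no tags or reporters are recorded. It serves as a shuttle from which the ORF can be moved by LR recombination into any compatible destination vector. The depositor notes that ORFs in this collection were cloned open-ended, without a stop codon, so the coding sequence can be fused in frame to C-terminal tags or domains supplied by the destination vector as well as to N-terminal ones. The clone belongs to a collection of Drosophila ORFs assembled for automated screening of protein–DNA interactions at fly regulatory elements. Its typical use is therefore to generate expression constructs of this factor for such interaction assays or for other studies of Atf-2. No feature table was provided, so element positions and exact junctions cannot be described.
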