>Addgene plasmid #34451 | KHBD00328 | depositor partial sequence | sequence record 41018 | KHBD00328 sequence 2550 bps
ATGGACACCGCCGGAGACATGGATCACCTGGCCAGTGTGTCCTTCGGCGACTTTGAGACAAAATCCCCAG
AGGGCGACGTATCCTGCTATCAGAACTTTCGGGCACAGACGGAACATGTTTCGCTAGACATTTCTCTCGG
GCAGAAGTCAGACACTCTATTTGCCGCCGACCAAACGCCCACGCCTACGCGACTCATCAAGAACTGCGAC
GAGGTGGGTCTCTTCGAGGACCTGCAGCACGTAAATCCATTTGACATTGGATTCCAGCAAGCAGCGGAGC
GAAATGTCAGCGGCACTCCGAGTCGCCCAGAGGCTCGACCCAATGACGGTGAGTCCCTGCACACGCCCCA
GGTGTATCCCGTCGAGGCCCCCACCGTGGTATCAGTTCCGTCTGAAAATCAGGTCCCACAAAGTGTCAGC
TGCGGCGATATGGATGTGGACCAGCTTCTGGCCACGACAGTTACCTCGCCTTCCAAAGCCAGTCAAGATG
GTCCGCCGCCGCTGCAGTTGATCCAGCCCCAGGTCCTAACATGGGTGCTGCCTGCGCAGTCAGTTCCCAT
TTCCATCGCTACAGTTGATTGTAACAGAAACAGGGTGAAGCCGACTGGTGCCATTCATCCCTTCATACTG
CCGAAACCCACTGCGAAAGAATTAAACAAGACCAGTAAAAGACCCGAGCCTATTTTGGTCAGTTGCAACC
CACCTAATAACGAGCCCAGTAGCGCCAGTCTGACGCCCACCTCACAGCTGCCCATCAAGGAGCGATTGAA
GGCCATTATCCACAGCAATAATAACAGACGAAGTTTCTCCACACCGCCCAAGGCTGCGAAAGCAAAGGAT
CGCAGTCGGGACGAGGATTGTATGGAGCGACGAAGAGCAGCAGCCTCTCGTTACCGTAACAAGATGCGAA
ACGAGCATAAGGACCTCATCAAACAGAACGCCCAGCTGCAGCAGGAGAATCAAGAACTGCACGAAAGAAT
TTCCAGATTAGAAAAGGAACTGCAGCAGCACAGGAGTCACAGCAGCTTAGCTGGCGGATTGCGCCGCCGA
CCCATTCAGCCGCCTGTGATGGATCCGCAGAGTGAGCAAGAGTATGCTTTTCTGGCCCAGATGATGGAGC
AGTATGCCCGCCGTCGGCTGCAGCAGCAGTTCGACCAACAGCTGCACGAAATCAACCTGAAGATGGATCG
TCAGCGGCAGCTCTTGGAGCAGGAGCGGTACCGCCAGCGGCAGCAGGAGCTCCAGGTACAGCGCGAGGCG
GAGGAGGACTACGAGTCCAACGGAAACAACCTGAACCAGCAGTACGACCAGTACGACAACGCGGAGGCAG
AGGCCAGCTACGGCAGTCCGATGGAGGCAGTCTCTGATCTCCAAAGTCCTCCATTGTACCTGCCTCGCCT
GCCCAACCTACCACCCTTGCCCAGCCTTCCGAATCGGCCCAGCCTGGGCAACTCCCCGAACAGGAACAGT
GTGCTCCGCGAACGGATTCCCTTTGCTGTAGGTCCCAGCGACGCTCGCTTCTTTGACAACCCGAACGACC
CTTCGGGGGAGCTGGATTCCCGGGCGCTGGAGGACTACGAGGAGTATGCTCCCATTGAGCCCACAACCGA
AGTAGCCACCACCGCCAGTAAGACCAAGATCGATACGCCAGTACCGGCTCCCGTGCCCGTTGAGCCGCCC
AAACTGCTTGACGCCGCCAACACCAACTTCCACCGCATCAATCCCCAGTCCGCCGCCGCCGCAGCCGTGG
CGGGAGTGAATATTCCCCAGAGCAAAGAACAACCACCCCATGAACTTAACGCACTGATCAACAAGCTGCA
AAAGCAAAGCAAAGCGCCCTCTCATTTGACGCTGGTCAACGGAGGTGATTCCAGTCAGGAGCAGATTGTG
CTGCGCCAGCACCTGGGCATGAACAGCGAGATGGGGGTGTACATAGTGGCCCTAATAGCGGGGGTTAGTG
CAGCGGTGACCGTTGGGCTTCTTGCCCTCGGAGTAACTTGGTTCCATAATCGACACAAGGCAGCAGCGGA
CGTGGAATACCCTGCCTACGGCGTTACCGGGCCGAACAAGGATGTCTCGCCGTCCGGTGACAGAAAGCTG
GCCCAGAGCGCCCAAATGTACCACTACCAGCACCAGAAGCAGCAGATCATCGCCATGGAGAACCAGGCCA
CGGATGGTAGCTGCGGCATGTCGGACGTGGAGAGCGACGACGACAACGAGGAGGGCGACTACACGGTGTA
CGAGTGCCCCGGCCTGGCGCCCACTGGTGAGATGGAGGTGAAGAATCCGCTCTTCCTGGACGAGACGCCG
GCCACGCCGTCAAACAACCTGTCGTCCCAAACCGCTGGAGCTGCCAATGCGGCAGCAGCGACCAATAACA
ACATCACGCAGGCTACCCCCCAGCAGCCGGCCACCCTGAAGAAGGGAACGGTCAAGCCGAACATAAATCT
CCTGAACGCAACGGGCACTGCAGCAGCAGCAGCTTCAGCCGCATCAGCAGCCTCAGCGACCGGAGGGGAG
GAGCCCAAGCAGAAGCGCAAGAGCAAGAAG
