>Addgene plasmid #34451 | KHBD00328 | addgene partial sequence | sequence record 42359 | M13-Rev 5'-CAGGAAACAGCTATGACC-3'
TTTATTTTGACTGATAGTGACCTGTTCGTTGCAACAAATTGATAAGCAATGCTTTCTTATAATGCCAACT
TTGTACAAGAAAGTTGGCAACTTCTTGCTCTTGCGCTTCTGCTTGGGCTCCTCCCCTCCGGTCGCTGAGG
CTGCTGATGCGGCTGAAGCTGCTGCTGCTGCAGTGCCCGTTGCGTTCAGGAGATTTATGTTCGGCTTGAC
CGTTCCCTTCTTCAGGGTGGCCGGCTGCTGGGGGGTAGCCTGCGTGATGTTGTTATTGGTCGCTGCTGCC
GCATTGGCAGCTCCAGCGGTTTGGGACGACAGGTTGTTTGACGGCGTGGCCGGCGTCTCGTCCAGGAAGA
GCGGATTCTTCACCTCCATCTCACCAGTGGGCGCCAGGCCGGGGCACTCGTACACCGTGTAGTCGCCCTC
CTCGTTGTCGTCGTCGCTCTCCACGTCCGACATGCCGCAGCTACCATCCGTGGCCTGGTTCTCCATGGCG
ATGATCTGCTGCTTCTGGTGCTGGTAGTGGTACATTTGGGCGCTCTGGGCCAGCTTTCTGTCACCGGACG
GCGAGACATCCTTGTTCGGCCCGGTAACGCCGTAGGCAGGGTATTCCACGTCCGCTGCTGCCTTGTGTCG
ATTATGGAACCAAGTTACTCCGAGGGCAAGAAGCCCAACGGTCACCGCTGCACTAACCCCCGCTATTAGG
GCCACTATGTACACCCCCATCTCGCTGTTCATGCCCAGGTGCTGGCGCAGCACAATCTGCTCCTGACTGG
